Addgene plasmid #32105: CbSBS-Flag/TRRAP(S722F)
Depositing lab: Yardena Samuels. Depositing organization: National Human Genome Research Institute (NHGRI).
Backbone
  Vector backbone: CbS
  Vector type: Mammalian Expression
Growth in bacteria
  Bacterial resistance: Ampicillin, 100 μg/mL
  Growth temperature: 30°C
  Growth strain: DH5alpha
  Growth instructions: Better growth in JM109 (Primeplus cells)
  Copy number: Low Copy
Gene/Insert
  Gene/Insert name: Transformation/transcription domain-associated protein (S722F) (alt name: TRRAP (S722F))
  Species: H. sapiens (human)
  Insert size (bp): 16828
  Mutation: Changes serine 722 to Phe
  Entrez Gene: TRRAP (a.k.a. DEDDFA, DFNA75, PAF350/400, PAF400, STAF40, TR-AP, Tra1)
  Promoter: CMV
  Tag / fusion protein: Flag 1x (N terminal on insert)
  Cloning method: Restriction Enzyme; 5′ cloning site not1 (not destroyed); 3′ cloning site cla1 (not destroyed)
  Sequencing primers: 5′ CAG ATC GCC TGG AGA CGC C
Resource information
  A portion of this plasmid was derived from a plasmid made by: Mutation was cloned by Vijay Walia
Terms and licenses: Academic/Nonprofit Terms; Industry Terms: Not Available to Industry
How to cite: CbSBS-Flag/TRRAP(S722F) was a gift from Yardena Samuels (Addgene plasmid # 32105 ; http://n2t.net/addgene:32105 ; RRID:Addgene_32105)
