[The description below was written by a language model from this plasmid's Addgene catalogue record.]
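Description:
CbSBS-Flag/TRRAP(S722F) is a mammalian expression plasmid built on the CbS backbone that carries a mutant form of human TRRAP (transformation/transcription domain-associated protein). It is propagated in E. coli under ampicillin selection and is recorded as a low-copy plasmid. The record does not name the bacterial origin of replication or any mammalian selection marker, and no feature table is available to confirm other backbone elements.

The insert is recorded at roughly 16.8 kb and was placed between NotI and ClaI sites, both of which remain intact. Expression is driven by the CMV promoter, a strong constitutive promoter widely used for high-level transcription in transfected mammalian cells. A single Flag epitope is fused to the N terminus of the protein, allowing detection or immunoprecipitation with anti-Flag antibodies without relying on a TRRAP-specific reagent. The coding sequence carries a point mutation that changes serine 722 to phenylalanine.

TRRAP is a very large adaptor protein, known generally as a shared subunit of histone acetyltransferase complexes that is recruited by transcription factors to regulate gene expression. The record does not state an explicit purpose, but the design fits experiments that express the tagged S722F variant in cultured mammalian cells to study the functional consequences of this substitution, most naturally in comparison with a matching wild-type TRRAP construct.
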