>Addgene plasmid #32105 | CbSBS-Flag/TRRAP(S722F) | addgene partial sequence | sequence record 37618 | CMV-F 5'-CGCAAATGGGCGGTAGGCGTG-3'
GAACCGTCAGATCGCCTGGAGACGCCATCCACGCCTGTTTTGACCTCCATAGAAGACACCGGGACCGATC
CAGCCTCCGGTCGACCGATCCTGAGAACTTCAGGGTGAGTTTGGGGACCCTTGATTGTTCTTTCTTTTTC
GCTATTGTAAAATTCATGTTATATGGAGGGGGCAAAGTTTTCAGGGTGTTGTTTAGAATGGGAAGATGTC
CCTTGTATCACCATGGACCCTCATGATAATTTTGTTTCTTTCACTTTCTACTCTGTTGACAACCATTGTC
TCCTCTTATTTTCTTTTCATTTTCTGTAACTTTTTCGTTAAACTTTAGCTTGCATTTGTAACGAATTTTT
AAATTCACTTTTGTTTATTTGTCAGATTGTAAGTACTTTCTCTAATCACTTTTTTTTCAAGGCAATCAGG
GTATATTATATTGTACTTCAGCACAGTTTTAGAGAACAATTGTTATAATTAAATGATAAGGTAGAATATT
TCTGCATATAAATTCTGGCTGGCGTGGAAATATTCTTATTGGTAGAAACAACTACACCCTGGTCATCATC
CTGCCTTTCTCTTTATGGTTACAATGATATACACTGTTTGAGATGAGGATAAAATACTCTGAGTCCAAAC
CGGGCCCCTCTGCTAACCATGTTCATGCCTTCTTCTCTTTCCTACAGCTCCTGGGCAACGTGCTGGTTGT
TGTGCTGTCTCATCATTTTGGCAAAGAATTGGTGGCGGCCGCACCATGGACTACAAGGAC
