>Addgene plasmid #32105 | CbSBS-Flag/TRRAP(S722F) | addgene partial sequence | sequence record 39079 | CMV-F 5'-CGCAAATGGGCGGTAGGCGTG-3'
CACGCTGTTTTGACCTCCATAGAAGACACCGGGACCGATCCAGCCTCCGGTCGACCGATCCTGANAACTT
CAGGGTGAGTTTGGGGACCCTTGATTGTTCTTTCTTTTTCCCTATTGTAAAATTCATGTTATATGGAGGG
GGCAAAGTTTTCAGGGTGTTGTTTACAATGGGAAGATGTCCCTTGTATCACCATGGACCCTCATGATAAT
TTTGTTTCTTTCACTTTCTACTCTGTTGACAACCATTGTCTCCTCTTATTTTCTTTTCATTTTCTGTAAC
TTTTTCGTTAAACTTTAGCTTGCATTTGTAACGAATTTTTAAATTCACTTTTGTTTATTTGTCAGATTGT
AAGTACTTTCTCTAATCACTTTTTTTTCAAGGGAATCAGGGTATATTATATTGTACTTCAGCACAGTTTT
ANAGAACAATTGTTATAATTAAATGATAAGGTAGAATATTTCTGCATATAAATTCTGGCTGGCGTGGAAA
TATTCTTATTGNTAGAAACAACTACNCCCTGGTCATCATCCTGCCTTT
