>Addgene plasmid #32105 | CbSBS-Flag/TRRAP(S722F) | addgene partial sequence | sequence record 39082 | hTRRAP-F 5'-AGCACCTGGTGAAGCTCAGT-3'
ACAGATTTACATCAAACTTGTGAAATATGCAATGCAAGCTTTAGATATTTATCAGGTCCAGATAGCAGGA
AATGGACAGACATACATCCGTGTGGCCAACTGCCAGACTGTGAGAATGAAAGAGGAGAAGGAGGTATTGG
AGCATTTCGCTGGTGTGTTCACAATGATGAACCCCTTAACGTTCAAAGAAATCTTCCAAACTACGGTCCC
TTATATGGTGGAGAGAATCTCAAAAAATTATGCTCTTCAGATTGTTGCCAATTCCTTCTTGGCAAATCCT
ACTACCTCTGCTCTGTTTGCTACGATTCTGGTGGAATATCTCCTTGATCGCCTGCCAGAAATGGGCTCCA
ACGTGGAGCTCTCCAACCTGTACCTCAAGCTGTTCAAGCTGGTCTTTGGCTCTGTCTTCCTCTTTGCAGC
TGAAAATGAACAAATGCTGAAGCCTCACTTGCACAAGATTGTGAACAGCTCTATGGAGCTCGCGCAGACT
GCCAAGGAACCCTACAACTACTTCTTGCTGCTACGGGCGCTGTTTCGCTCTATTGGTGGAGGTAGCCACG
ATCTCTTGTATCAGGAGTTCTTGCCTCTCCTTCCAAACCTCCTGCAAGGGCTGAACATGCTTCAGAGTGG
CCTGCACAAGCAGCACATGAAGGACCTCTTTGTGGAGCTGTGTCTCACCGTCCCTGTGCGGCTGAGCTCG
CTTTTGCCGTACCTGCCCATGCTTATGGATCCCTTGGTGTCTGCACTCAATGGGTCTCAGACATTGGTCA
GCCAAGGCCTCAGGACGCTGGAGCTGTGTGTGGACAACCTGCAGCCCGACTTCCTCTACGACCACATCCA
GCCGGTGCGCGCAG
