>Addgene plasmid #32105 | CbSBS-Flag/TRRAP(S722F) | addgene partial sequence | sequence record 39670 | hTRRAP-R
ATCTGTTTCACAAAATCCAGAAAATGATGAATTTCTTGTGTGATCGGTGGCCTGAACTGTTTGTGTAGCT
CAATAATTATTCTTAGACAAATAAGAACATTTTCTTCATTTTCCGTCTCTAAAAAGCGAAACATCACAGA
CAAAACATTTTTTGTGTGAGGACGAAGATGTTCGTTGGTTGGTATTCTATGAATTATTTCAAGTACGAGC
TTCCGCAGTTGCTGTGCTGGTTTCTCCTGAAGAAACTGAACTTCTCCATCTTGGAGAAATGTAAGGAATC
GAGGGATGATATGTTCTAGGAATGTAGAATACTGAGGAGATGACGTGACATTCTCAAAATTTTCACTAAC
TTCTTGCATCATTTTCAACTTTGTTTCATCAGGTGTATTCACATCTGTGAGAGCTGCCACAAACTGAAGG
TACTTTTTCATCAAAGTGGTCTGGTCAACCACCGTGGCCCCCTGTGTTGCAACAAACGCCATCTTGTCAT
CATCGTCCTTGTAGTCCATGGTGCGGCCGCCACCAATTCTTTGCCAAAATGATGAGACAGCACAACAACC
AGCACGTTGCCCAGGAGCTGTAGGAAAGAGAAGAAGGCATGAACATGGTTAGCAGAGGGGCCCGGTTTGG
ACTCAGAGTATTTTATCCTCATCTCAAACAGTGTATATCATTGTAACCATAAAGAGAAAGGCAGGATGAT
GACCAGGGTGTAGTTGTTTCTACCAATAAGAATATTTCCACGCCAGCCAGAATTTATATGCAGAAATATT
CTACCTTATCATTTAATTATAACAATTGTTCTCTAAAACTGTGCTGAAGTACAATATAATATACCCTGAT
TGCCTTGAAAAAAAAGTGATTAGAGAAAGTACTTACAA
